Addgene plasmid #228201: pET28a-T4uvsW
Purpose: Expression in BL21(DE3) of T4 3' to 5' helicase/single-strand DNA annealase
Depositing lab: Stephen Benkovic. Depositing organization: Pennsylvania State University. Publication: The T4 phage UvsW protein contains both DNA unwinding and strand annealing activities. Nelson SW, Benkovic SJ. J Biol Chem. 2007 Jan 5;282(1):407-16. doi: 10.1074/jbc.M608153200. Epub 2006 Nov 8. PubMed 17092935.
Backbone
  Vector backbone: pET28a
  Backbone manufacturer: EMD Biosciences
  Vector type: Bacterial Expression
Growth in bacteria
  Bacterial resistance: Kanamycin, 50 μg/mL
  Growth temperature: 37°C
  Growth strain: DH5alpha
  Copy number: Unknown
Gene/Insert
  Gene/Insert name: uvsW
  Species: Escherichia phage T4
  GenBank ID: NC_000866.4
  Promoter: T7
  Tag / fusion protein: hexahistidine and 10 amino acid linker (N terminal on backbone)
  Cloning method: Restriction Enzyme; 5′ cloning site NdeI (unknown if destroyed); 3′ cloning site BamHI (unknown if destroyed)
  Sequencing primers: 5′ TAATACGACTCACTATAGGG
Terms and licenses: Academic/Nonprofit Terms; Industry Terms: Not Available to Industry
Depositor comments: Please note: This plasmid contains a S477D mutation in uvsW. This mutation is not known to impact plasmid function.
How to cite: pET28a-T4uvsW was a gift from Stephen Benkovic (Addgene plasmid # 228201 ; http://n2t.net/addgene:228201 ; RRID:Addgene_228201)
