[The description below was written by a language model from this plasmid's Addgene catalogue record and pLannotate feature annotations shown in this document.]
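Description:
pET28a-T4uvsW is a bacterial expression plasmid built on the pET28a backbone for producing the bacteriophage T4 UvsW protein, a 3' to 5' helicase that also has single-strand DNA annealing activity and acts in recombination-dependent repair and the remodelling of stalled replication forks. The uvsW coding sequence was inserted between the NdeI and BamHI sites, placing it in frame with the vector-encoded N-terminal hexahistidine tag and a short linker that includes a thrombin cleavage site, so the tag can be used for metal-affinity purification and then removed. The small His-tag and T7-gene-10-derived fragments annotated downstream of the insert are residual pET28a polylinker sequence; whether they are translated depends on the insert's stop codon, which the record does not state. The depositor notes an S477D substitution in uvsW that is not known to affect function.

Transcription is driven by a T7 promoter followed by a lac operator and the T7 gene 10 ribosome binding site, and ends at the T7 terminator. The plasmid carries its own lacI gene, so expression is repressed until IPTG is added in a host supplying T7 RNA polymerase, such as BL21(DE3), the intended expression strain. The 6.8 kb plasmid replicates from a pBR322-type ColE1 origin accompanied by the rop gene and bom region, which hold copy number down, and it is selected with kanamycin through the aph(3')-Ia marker. An f1 origin is also present for single-stranded DNA production. The tetracycline-resistance fragments and AmpR promoter fragment in the annotation are non-functional backbone remnants. The construct is used to obtain purified recombinant UvsW for biochemical studies of DNA unwinding and strand annealing.
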