Features (pLannotate 1.2.2; 21 found; start..end, strand, type, name):
     26..73      -  terminator     T7 terminator: transcription terminator for bacteriophage T7 RNA polymerase
     81..130     -  CDS            SET1 (fragment): solubility-enhancement tag derived from T7 phage gene 10B
    140..157     -  CDS            9xHis (fragment): 9xHis affinity tag
    209..1714    -  CDS            uvsW (fragment): UVSW_BPT4 - Also known as dar. Experimental evidence at protein level: Swiss-Prot protein existence level 1. Plays important roles in recombination-dependent DNA repair and the reorganization of stalled replication forks during viral DNA synthesis. From Enterobacteria phage T4 (Bacteriophage T4).
   1718..1735    -  CDS            thrombin site: thrombin recognition and cleavage site
   1746..1762    -  CDS            capTEV™ (fragment): composite tag for in vivo biotinylation, TEV protease cleavage, and 6xHis tagging
   1781..1803    -  RBS            RBS: efficient ribosome binding site from bacteriophage T7 gene 10 (Olins and Rangwala, 1989)
   1818..1842    -  protein_bind   lac operator: The lac repressor binds to the lac operator to inhibit transcription in E. coli. This inhibition can be relieved by adding lactose or isopropyl-β-D-thiogalactopyranoside (IPTG). lac repressor encoded by lacI
   1843..1861    -  promoter       T7 promoter: promoter for bacteriophage T7 RNA polymerase
   1883..2162    +  CDS            TcR (fragment): tetracycline efflux protein; tet; confers resistance to tetracycline
   2170..2247    +  promoter       lacI promoter: lacI
   2248..3330    +  CDS            lacI: lac repressor; lacI; The lac repressor binds to the lac operator to inhibit transcription in E. coli. This inhibition can be relieved by adding lactose or isopropyl-β-D-thiogalactopyranoside (IPTG).
   3343..3364    +  protein_bind   CAP binding site: CAP binding activates transcription in the presence of cAMP. E. coli catabolite activator protein
   3379..3670    +  CDS            TcR (fragment): tetracycline efflux protein; tet; confers resistance to tetracycline
   3742..4122    -  CDS            YPB1_ECOLX: Protein predicted: Swiss-Prot protein existence level 4. From Escherichia coli.
   4139..4330    +  CDS            rop: Rop protein, which maintains plasmids at low copy number; rop
   4432..4571    +  misc_feature   bom: basis of mobility region from pBR322
   4757..5345    -  rep_origin     ori: high-copy-number ColE1/pMB1/pBR322/pUC origin of replication
   5467..6282    +  CDS            KanR: aminoglycoside phosphotransferase; aph(3')-Ia; confers resistance to kanamycin in bacteria or G418 (Geneticin®) in eukaryotes
   6291..6348    -  promoter       AmpR promoter (fragment): bla
   6401..6829    -  rep_origin     f1 ori (sequence partly withheld): f1 bacteriophage origin of replication; arrow indicates direction of (+) strand synthesis
>Addgene plasmid #228201 | pET28a-T4uvsW | addgene full sequence | sequence record 455998 | Addgene NGS Result
ATCCGGATATAGTTCCTCCTTTCAGCAAAAAACCCCTCAAGACCCGTTTAGAGGCCCCAAGGGGTTATGC
TAGTTATTGCTCAGCGGTGGCAGCAGCCAACTCAGCTTCCTTTCGGGCTTTGTTAGCAGCCGGATCTCAG
TGGTGGTGGTGGTGGTGCTCGAGTGCGGCCGCAAGCTTGTCGACGGAGCTCGAATTCGGATCCGGTTATA
AATTAACTGTTTTCATTACGTAATTAAATTTTTCATCTGCGTAGCGCTGAATACGATCAATGCCGTGTTT
TAAAAGATAGTTCAAATGAACATATTTCTTTTTCGTATTAGCAGATTTTGGCTTGACGCCTGCGTCATCT
ATGAGGTCCCAGACTGTTGCTATTGTCTTAGAACCATGCTTACGTAATACACGACCGATTGTTTGTAATA
CAATGATTTTTGATTTAACACCGTGCGCTAAAACAACGTGATGCAGATTTTTAACTGAAATACCAGTAGA
AAATACACCATAACTAGCTACTATAATTATTCCTTTACCATTTTCAGCTAAGGTTTTCATTATATTGCGG
GTTTCGGTATCAACTTCCCCTGATACGTAATAAACTTTATCGTATTCATTTTTAATTAAATCGAAAATAG
CTTTACCATGCGATACATGTTTAAACATGACAAAAGCGTTTTCATCTTTTTGCGCAAGCTTAATAGCTAA
TTTAGCGATCCATTTATTTCTTTTACTAAGCCCAGTAATAATTTTTATTTCTTCTTGGTAAGTTTTTCCC
TTTAATTTAGTAGTGAACTCATCGGGATAGCGAAGAAAAATACTATTAATTTTTAGCTCAGTTACTTGTC
CATCTTCCATTAATTTAGAAGTCGTTACTGGTTTAAATATTTCACCAAACATTCCAACATACTGCATGAT
ATTGGCTTTGCCATCACGTAATGAACCAGACAAACCGAATTTGAACATGCAGTTATTTAAACCTGATATG
ATAGATGAAATACTTTTTCCTGTAGCAAGATGGCATTCATCATTCATCATCATTCCAAACTGTGAGAACC
ATTCTTTCGGTTGTTTTACTACAGTTTGCCATGTACCAACAACGACTGGTGCATCATTTTTATATTTATC
ATCTTTTGATGCTCCGCCACCAATTTTCTTTATCATTGCATGGCTGAATAAACGATAGTCGACGAAGTCA
TCAGCCATCTGAGTTGTCAGAGCAGTTGTTGGAACAATGATAAGAATTTTACCTTCATAATTTTCCAAAT
AATATCGCGCAAGCAAAGCTTGAATTAAAGATTTACCTGCAGATGTTGGAAGATTAAGAATTCTACGACG
ATTAACTAATCCTTCGAACACTGCATCTTTTTGATACCAGTGCGGTTCAATTCTTTTATTTCCTGAATAG
ATTTCTAATTTAGAAAGCCATTCATCAAAATCTTTTCTTGATAATTCTTCTTTTTCGTTAATTTGTGGGT
CAATCCAGGCTTTATAGCCAAAATTATCACAGAATTTTTTAATTTGCCCGACTAAGCCGAATGGAAGAAG
ACGATTATAATCTAAAAGACGGATTCGTCCATCCCAGTTGCCATATCTGAAGCGAGGATTAAATCTATAT
CCATCGGCCTCAAACGAAAAGAAATCTCTTAATTCGTGGAACGTGCTCTCTTCACAATCGATGCGTACAT
GACTGAAGTCGTGAAAATGTACTTTAATATCCATATGGCTGCCGCGCGGCACCAGGCCGCTGCTGTGATG
ATGATGATGATGGCTGCTGCCCATGGTATATCTCCTTCTTAAAGTTAAACAAAATTATTTCTAGAGGGGA
ATTGTTATCCGCTCACAATTCCCCTATAGTGAGTCGTATTAATTTCGCGGGATCGAGATCTCGATCCTCT
ACGCCGGACGCATCGTGGCCGGCATCACCGGCGCCACAGGTGCGGTTGCTGGCGCCTATATCGCCGACAT
CACCGATGGGGAAGATCGGGCTCGCCACTTCGGGCTCATGAGCGCTTGTTTCGGCGTGGGTATGGTGGCA
GGCCCCGTGGCCGGGGGACTGTTGGGCGCCATCTCCTTGCATGCACCATTCCTTGCGGCGGCGGTGCTCA
ACGGCCTCAACCTACTACTGGGCTGCTTCCTAATGCAGGAGTCGCATAAGGGAGAGCGTCGAGATCCCGG
ACACCATCGAATGGCGCAAAACCTTTCGCGGTATGGCATGATAGCGCCCGGAAGAGAGTCAATTCAGGGT
GGTGAATGTGAAACCAGTAACGTTATACGATGTCGCAGAGTATGCCGGTGTCTCTTATCAGACCGTTTCC
CGCGTGGTGAACCAGGCCAGCCACGTTTCTGCGAAAACGCGGGAAAAAGTGGAAGCGGCGATGGCGGAGC
TGAATTACATTCCCAACCGCGTGGCACAACAACTGGCGGGCAAACAGTCGTTGCTGATTGGCGTTGCCAC
CTCCAGTCTGGCCCTGCACGCGCCGTCGCAAATTGTCGCGGCGATTAAATCTCGCGCCGATCAACTGGGT
GCCAGCGTGGTGGTGTCGATGGTAGAACGAAGCGGCGTCGAAGCCTGTAAAGCGGCGGTGCACAATCTTC
TCGCGCAACGCGTCAGTGGGCTGATCATTAACTATCCGCTGGATGACCAGGATGCCATTGCTGTGGAAGC
TGCCTGCACTAATGTTCCGGCGTTATTTCTTGATGTCTCTGACCAGACACCCATCAACAGTATTATTTTC
TCCCATGAAGACGGTACGCGACTGGGCGTGGAGCATCTGGTCGCATTGGGTCACCAGCAAATCGCGCTGT
TAGCGGGCCCATTAAGTTCTGTCTCGGCGCGTCTGCGTCTGGCTGGCTGGCATAAATATCTCACTCGCAA
TCAAATTCAGCCGATAGCGGAACGGGAAGGCGACTGGAGTGCCATGTCCGGTTTTCAACAAACCATGCAA
ATGCTGAATGAGGGCATCGTTCCCACTGCGATGCTGGTTGCCAACGATCAGATGGCGCTGGGCGCAATGC
GCGCCATTACCGAGTCCGGGCTGCGCGTTGGTGCGGATATCTCGGTAGTGGGATACGACGATACCGAAGA
CAGCTCATGTTATATCCCGCCGTTAACCACCATCAAACAGGATTTTCGCCTGCTGGGGCAAACCAGCGTG
GACCGCTTGCTGCAACTCTCTCAGGGCCAGGCGGTGAAGGGCAATCAGCTGTTGCCCGTCTCACTGGTGA
AAAGAAAAACCACCCTGGCGCCCAATACGCAAACCGCCTCTCCCCGCGCGTTGGCCGATTCATTAATGCA
GCTGGCACGACAGGTTTCCCGACTGGAAAGCGGGCAGTGAGCGCAACGCAATTAATGTAAGTTAGCTCAC
TCATTAGGCACCGGGATCTCGACCGATGCCCTTGAGAGCCTTCAACCCAGTCAGCTCCTTCCGGTGGGCG
CGGGGCATGACTATCGTCGCCGCACTTATGACTGTCTTCTTTATCATGCAACTCGTAGGACAGGTGCCGG
CAGCGCTCTGGGTCATTTTCGGCGAGGACCGCTTTCGCTGGAGCGCGACGATGATCGGCCTGTCGCTTGC
GGTATTCGGAATCTTGCACGCCCTCGCTCAAGCCTTCGTCACTGGTCCCGCCACCAAACGTTTCGGCGAG
AAGCAGGCCATTATCGCCGGCATGGCGGCCCCACGGGTGCGCATGATCGTGCTCCTGTCGTTGAGGACCC
GGCTAGGCTGGCGGGGTTGCCTTACTGGTTAGCAGAATGAATCACCGATACGCGAGCGAACGTGAAGCGA
CTGCTGCTGCAAAACGTCTGCGACCTGAGCAACAACATGAATGGTCTTCGGTTTCCGTGTTTCGTAAAGT
CTGGAAACGCGGAAGTCAGCGCCCTGCACCATTATGTTCCGGATCTGCATCGCAGGATGCTGCTGGCTAC
CCTGTGGAACACCTACATCTGTATTAACGAAGCGCTGGCATTGACCCTGAGTGATTTTTCTCTGGTCCCG
CCGCATCCATACCGCCAGTTGTTTACCCTCACAACGTTCCAGTAACCGGGCATGTTCATCATCAGTAACC
CGTATCGTGAGCATCCTCTCTCGTTTCATCGGTATCATTACCCCCATGAACAGAAATCCCCCTTACACGG
AGGCATCAGTGACCAAACAGGAAAAAACCGCCCTTAACATGGCCCGCTTTATCAGAAGCCAGACATTAAC
GCTTCTGGAGAAACTCAACGAGCTGGACGCGGATGAACAGGCAGACATCTGTGAATCGCTTCACGACCAC
GCTGATGAGCTTTACCGCAGCTGCCTCGCGCGTTTCGGTGATGACGGTGAAAACCTCTGACACATGCAGC
TCCCGGAGACGGTCACAGCTTGTCTGTAAGCGGATGCCGGGAGCAGACAAGCCCGTCAGGGCGCGTCAGC
GGGTGTTGGCGGGTGTCGGGGCGCAGCCATGACCCAGTCACGTAGCGATAGCGGAGTGTATACTGGCTTA
ACTATGCGGCATCAGAGCAGATTGTACTGAGAGTGCACCATTGCGGTGTGAAATACCGCACAGATGCGTA
AGGAGAAAATACCGCATCAGGCGCTCTTCCGCTTCCTCGCTCACTGACTCGCTGCGCTCGGTCGTTCGGC
TGCGGCGAGCGGTATCAGCTCACTCAAAGGCGGTAATACGGTTATCCACAGAATCAGGGGATAACGCAGG
AAAGAACATGTGAGCAAAAGGCCAGCAAAAGGCCAGGAACCGTAAAAAGGCCGCGTTGCTGGCGTTTTTC
CATAGGCTCCGCCCCCCTGACGAGCATCACAAAAATCGACGCTCAAGTCAGAGGTGGCGAAACCCGACAG
GACTATAAAGATACCAGGCGTTTCCCCCTGGAAGCTCCCTCGTGCGCTCTCCTGTTCCGACCCTGCCGCT
TACCGGATACCTGTCCGCCTTTCTCCCTTCGGGAAGCGTGGCGCTTTCTCATAGCTCACGCTGTAGGTAT
CTCAGTTCGGTGTAGGTCGTTCGCTCCAAGCTGGGCTGTGTGCACGAACCCCCCGTTCAGCCCGACCGCT
GCGCCTTATCCGGTAACTATCGTCTTGAGTCCAACCCGGTAAGACACGACTTATCGCCACTGGCAGCAGC
CACTGGTAACAGGATTAGCAGAGCGAGGTATGTAGGCGGTGCTACAGAGTTCTTGAAGTGGTGGCCTAAC
TACGGCTACACTAGAAGGACAGTATTTGGTATCTGCGCTCTGCTGAAGCCAGTTACCTTCGGAAAAAGAG
TTGGTAGCTCTTGATCCGGCAAACAAACCACCGCTGGTAGCGGTGGTTTTTTTGTTTGCAAGCAGCAGAT
TACGCGCAGAAAAAAAGGATCTCAAGAAGATCCTTTGATCTTTTCTACGGGGTCTGACGCTCAGTGGAAC
GAAAACTCACGTTAAGGGATTTTGGTCATGAACAATAAAACTGTCTGCTTACATAAACAGTAATACAAGG
GGTGTTATGAGCCATATTCAACGGGAAACGTCTTGCTCTAGGCCGCGATTAAATTCCAACATGGATGCTG
ATTTATATGGGTATAAATGGGCTCGCGATAATGTCGGGCAATCAGGTGCGACAATCTATCGATTGTATGG
GAAGCCCGATGCGCCAGAGTTGTTTCTGAAACATGGCAAAGGTAGCGTTGCCAATGATGTTACAGATGAG
ATGGTCAGACTAAACTGGCTGACGGAATTTATGCCTCTTCCGACCATCAAGCATTTTATCCGTACTCCTG
ATGATGCATGGTTACTCACCACTGCGATCCCCGGGAAAACAGCATTCCAGGTATTAGAAGAATATCCTGA
TTCAGGTGAAAATATTGTTGATGCGCTGGCAGTGTTCCTGCGCCGGTTGCATTCGATTCCTGTTTGTAAT
TGTCCTTTTAACAGCGATCGCGTATTTCGTCTCGCTCAGGCGCAATCACGAATGAATAACGGTTTGGTTG
ATGCGAGTGATTTTGATGACGAGCGTAATGGCTGGCCTGTTGAACAAGTCTGGAAAGAAATGCATAAACT
TTTGCCATTCTCACCGGATTCAGTCGTCACTCATGGTGATTTCTCACTTGATAACCTTATTTTTGACGAG
GGGAAATTAATAGGTTGTATTGATGTTGGACGAGTCGGAATCGCAGACCGATACCAGGATCTTGCCATCC
TATGGAACTGCCTCGGTGAGTTTTCTCCTTCATTACAGAAACGGCTTTTTCAAAAATATGGTATTGATAA
TCCTGATATGAATAAATTGCAGTTTCATTTGATGCTCGATGAGTTTTTCTAAGAATTAATTCATGAGCGG
ATACATATTTGAATGTATTTAGAAAAATAAACAAATAGGGGTTCCGCGCACATTTCCCCGAAAAGTGCCA
CCTAAATTGTAAGCGTTAATATTTTGTTAAAATTCGCGTTAAATTTTTGTTAAATCAGCTCATTTTTTAA
CCAATAGGCCGAAATCGGCAAAATCCCTTATAAATCAAAAGAATAGACCGAGATAGGGT
[37 nt withheld, positions 6500-6536]
AAAGAACGTGGACTCCAACGTCAAAGG
[49 nt withheld, positions 6564-6612]
T
[91 nt withheld, positions 6614-6704]
G
[124 nt withheld, positions 6706-6829]
CCCATTCGCCA
