>Addgene plasmid #228201 | pET28a-T4uvsW | depositor partial sequence | sequence record 447866 | pET28a-T4uvsW sequence 1764 bps
ATGGATATTAAAGTACATTTTCACGACTTCAGTCATGTACGCATCGATTGTGAAGAGAGCACGTTCCACG
AATTAAGAGATTTCTTTTCGTTTGAGGCCGATGGATATAGATTTAATCCTCGCTTCAGATATGGCAACTG
GGATGGACGAATCCGTCTTTTAGATTATAATCGTCTTCTTCCATTCGGCTTAGTCGGGCAAATTAAAAAA
TTCTGTGATAATTTTGGCTATAAAGCCTGGATTGACCCACAAATTAACGAAAAAGAAGAATTATCAAGAA
AAGATTTTGATGAATGGCTTTCTAAATTAGAAATCTATTCAGGAAATAAAAGAATTGAACCGCACTGGTA
TCAAAAAGATGCAGTGTTCGAAGGATTAGTTAATCGTCGTAGAATTCTTAATCTTCCAACATCTGCAGGT
AAATCTTTAATTCAAGCTTTGCTTGCGCGATATTATTTGGAAAATTATGAAGGTAAAATTCTTATCATTG
TTCCAACAACTGCTCTGACAACTCAGATGGCTGATGACTTCGTCGACTATCGTTTATTCAGCCATGCAAT
GATAAAGAAAATTGGTGGCGGAGCATCAAAAGATGATAAATATAAAAATGATGCACCAGTCGTTGTTGGT
ACATGGCAAACTGTAGTAAAACAACCGAAAGAATGGTTCTCACAGTTTGGAATGATGATGAATGATGAAT
GCCATCTTGCTACAGGAAAAAGTATTTCATCTATCATATCAGGTTTAAATAACTGCATGTTCAAATTCGG
TTTGTCTGGTTCATTACGTGATGGCAAAGCCAATATCATGCAGTATGTTGGAATGTTTGGTGAAATATTT
AAACCAGTAACGACTTCTAAATTAATGGAAGATGGACAAGTAACTGAGCTAAAAATTAATAGTATTTTTC
TTCGCTATCCCGATGAGTTCACTACTAAATTAAAGGGAAAAACTTACCAAGAAGAAATAAAAATTATTAC
TGGGCTTAGTAAAAGAAATAAATGGATCGCTAAATTAGCTATTAAGCTTGCGCAAAAAGATGAAAACGCT
TTTGTCATGTTTAAACATGTATCGCATGGTAAAGCTATTTTCGATTTAATTAAAAATGAATACGATAAAG
TTTATTACGTATCAGGGGAAGTTGATACCGAAACCCGCAATATAATGAAAACCTTAGCTGAAAATGGTAA
AGGAATAATTATAGTAGCTAGTTATGGTGTATTTTCTACTGGTATTTCAGTTAAAAATCTGCATCACGTT
GTTTTAGCGCACGGTGTTAAATCAAAAATCATTGTATTACAAACAATCGGTCGTGTATTACGTAAGCATG
GTTCTAAGACAATAGCAACAGTCTGGGACCTCATAGATAGCGCAGGCGTCAAGCCAAAATCTGCTAATAC
GAAAAAGAAATATGTTCATTTGAACTATCTTTTAAAACACGGCATTGATCGTATTCAGCGCTACGCAGAT
GAAAAATTTAATTACGTAATGAAAACAGTTAATTTAATAAGCTTCGGCCCTTTGGAGAAAAAGATGTTAC
TAGAATTTAAACAATTTCTTTATGAAGCTTCTATTGATGAATTTATGGGTAAAATTGCCTCTTGTCAAAC
ATTAGAAGGTTTAGAAGAACTTGAAGCTTATTATAAGAAAAGAGTCAAAGAAACTGAATTAAAAGATACT
GATGACATCTCTGTGAGAGATGCTTTGGCAGGAAAAAGAGCTGAATTAGAAGATTCAGACGATGAAGTAG
AAGAAAGCTTTTAA
